>Addgene plasmid #99941 | pcDNA3-HA-REDD1 S103W (#623) | addgene full sequence | sequence record 197783 | Addgene NGS Result
GACATTGATTATTGACTAGTTATTAATAGTAATCAATTACGGGGTCATTAGTTCATAGCCCATATATGGA
GTTCCGCGTTACATAACTTACGGTAAATGGCCCGCCTGGCTGACCGCCCAACGACCCCCGCCCATTGACG
TCAATAATGACGTATGTTCCCATAGTAACGCCAATAGGGACTTTCCATTGACGTCAATGGGTGGAGTATT
TACGGTAAACTGCCCACTTGGCAGTACATCAAGTGTATCATATGCCAAGTACGCCCCCTATTGACGTCAA
TGACGGTAAATGGCCCGCCTGGCATTATGCCCAGTACATGACCTTATGGGACTTTCCTACTTGGCAGTAC
ATCTACGTATTAGTCATCGCTATTACCATGGTGATGCGGTTTTGGCAGTACATCAATGGGCGTGGATAGC
GGTTTGACTCACGGGGATTTCCAAGTCTCCACCCCATTGACGTCAATGGGAGTTTGTTTTGGCACCAAAA
TCAACGGGACTTTCCAAAATGTCGTAACAACTCCGCCCCATTGACGCAAATGGGCGGTAGGCGTGTACGG
TGGGAGGTCTATATAAGCAGAGCTCTCTGGCTAACTAGAGAACCCACTGCTTACTGGCTTATCGAAATTA
ATACGACTCACTATAGGGAGACCCAAGCTTGGTACCGAGCTCGGATCCGCCACCATGCCTAGCCTTTGGG
ACCGCTTCTCGTCGTCGTCCACCTCCTCTTCGCCCTCGTCCTTGCCCCGAACTCCCACCCCAGATCGGCC
GCCGCGCTCAGCCTGGGGGTCGGCGACCCGGGAGGAGGGGTTTGACCGCTCCACGAGCCTGGAGAGCTCG
GACTGCGAGTCCCTGGACAGCAGCAACAGTGGCTTCGGGCCGGAGGAAGACACGGCTTACCTGGATGGGG
TGTCGTTGCCCGACTTTGAGCTGCTCAGTGACCCTGAGGATGAACACTTGTGTGCCAACCTGATGCAGCT
GCTGCAGGAGTGGCTGGCCCAGGCGCGGCTGGGCTCTCGACGCCCTGCGCGCCTGCTGATGCCTAGCCAG
TTGGTAAGCCAGGTGGGCAAAGAACTACTGCGCCTGGCCTACAGCGAGCCGTGCGGCCTGCGGGGGGCGC
TGCTGGACGTCTGCGTGGAGCAGGGCAAGAGCTGCCACAGCGTGGGCCAGCTGGCACTCGACCCCAGCCT
GGTGCCCACCTTCCAGCTGACCCTCGTGCTGCGCCTGGACTCACGACTCTGGCCCAAGATCCAGGGGCTG
TTTAGCTCCGCCAACTCTCCCTTCCTCCCTGGCTTCAGCCAGTCCCTGACGCTGAGCACTGGCTTCCGAG
TCATCAAGAAGAAGCTGTACAGCTCGGAACAGCTGCTCATTGAGGAGTGTTACCCATACGATGTTCCAGA
TTACGCTTGAGAATTCTGCAGATATCCATCACACTGGCGGCCGCTCGAGCATGCATCTAGAGGGCCCTAT
TCTATAGTGTCACCTAAATGCTAGAGCTCGCTGATCAGCCTCGACTGTGCCTTCTAGTTGCCAGCCATCT
GTTGTTTGCCCCTCCCCCGTGCCTTCCTTGACCCTGGAAGGTGCCACTCCCACTGTCCTTTCCTAATAAA
ATGAGGAAATTGCATCGCATTGTCTGAGTAGGTGTCATTCTATTCTGGGGGGTGGGGTGGGGCAGGACAG
CAAGGGGGAGGATTGGGAAGACAATAGCAGGCATGCTGGGGATGCGGTGGGCTCTATGGCTTCTGAGGCG
GAAAGAACCAGCTGGGGCTCTAGGGGGTATCCCC
[124 nt withheld, positions 1785-1908]
C
[91 nt withheld, positions 1910-2000]
A
[49 nt withheld, positions 2002-2050]
CCTTTGACGTTGGAGTCCACGTTCTTT
[37 nt withheld, positions 2078-2114]
ACCCTATCTCGGTCTATTCTTTTGATTTATAAGGGATTTTGCCGATTTCGGCCTATTGGTTAAAAAATGA
GCTGATTTAACAAAAATTTAACGCGAATTAATTCTGTGGAATGTGTGTCAGTTAGGGTGTGGAAAGTCCC
CAGGCTCCCCAGCAGGCAGAAGTATGCAAAGCATGCATCTCAATTAGTCAGCAACCAGGTGTGGAAAGTC
CCCAGGCTCCCCAGCAGGCAGAAGTATGCAAAGCATGCATCTCAATTAGTCAGCAACCATAGTCCCGCCC
CTAACTCCGCCCATCCCGCCCCTAACTCCGCCCAGTTCCGCCCATTCTCCGCCCCATGGCTGACTAATTT
TTTTTATTTATGCAGAGGCCGAGGCCGCCTCTGCCTCTGAGCTATTCCAGAAGTAGTGAGGAGGCTTTTT
TGGAGGCCTAGGCTTTTGCAAAAAGCTCCCGGGAGCTTGTATATCCATTTTCGGATCTGATCAAGAGACA
GGATGAGGATCGTTTCGCATGATTGAACAAGATGGATTGCACGCAGGTTCTCCGGCCGCTTGGGTGGAGA
GGCTATTCGGCTATGACTGGGCACAACAGACAATCGGCTGCTCTGATGCCGCCGTGTTCCGGCTGTCAGC
GCAGGGGCGCCCGGTTCTTTTTGTCAAGACCGACCTGTCCGGTGCCCTGAATGAACTGCAGGACGAGGCA
GCGCGGCTATCGTGGCTGGCCACGACGGGCGTTCCTTGCGCAGCTGTGCTCGACGTTGTCACTGAAGCGG
GAAGGGACTGGCTGCTATTGGGCGAAGTGCCGGGGCAGGATCTCCTGTCATCTCACCTTGCTCCTGCCGA
GAAAGTATCCATCATGGCTGATGCAATGCGGCGGCTGCATACGCTTGATCCGGCTACCTGCCCATTCGAC
CACCAAGCGAAACATCGCATCGAGCGAGCACGTACTCGGATGGAAGCCGGTCTTGTCGATCAGGATGATC
TGGACGAAGAGCATCAGGGGCTCGCGCCAGCCGAACTGTTCGCCAGGCTCAAGGCGCGCATGCCCGACGG
CGAGGATCTCGTCGTGACCCATGGCGATGCCTGCTTGCCGAATATCATGGTGGAAAATGGCCGCTTTTCT
GGATTCATCGACTGTGGCCGGCTGGGTGTGGCGGACCGCTATCAGGACATAGCGTTGGCTACCCGTGATA
TTGCTGAAGAGCTTGGCGGCGAATGGGCTGACCGCTTCCTCGTGCTTTACGGTATCGCCGCTCCCGATTC
GCAGCGCATCGCCTTCTATCGCCTTCTTGACGAGTTCTTCTGAGCGGGACTCTGGGGTTCGAAATGACCG
ACCAAGCGACGCCCAACCTGCCATCACGAGATTTCGATTCCACCGCCGCCTTCTATGAAAGGTTGGGCTT
CGGAATCGTTTTCCGGGACGCCGGCTGGATGATCCTCCAGCGCGGGGATCTCATGCTGGAGTTCTTCGCC
CACCCCAACTTGTTTATTGCAGCTTATAATGGTTACAAATAAAGCAATAGCATCACAAATTTCACAAATA
AAGCATTTTTTTCACTGCATTCTAGTTGTGGTTTGTCCAAACTCATCAATGTATCTTATCATGTCTGTAT
ACCGTCGACCTCTAGCTAGAGCTTGGCGTAATCATGGTCATAGCTGTTTCCTGTGTGAAATTGTTATCCG
CTCACAATTCCACACAACATACGAGCCGGAAGCATAAAGTGTAAAGCCTGGGGTGCCTAATGAGTGAGCT
AACTCACATTAATTGCGTTGCGCTCACTGCCCGCTTTCCAGTCGGGAAACCTGTCGTGCCAGCTGCATTA
ATGAATCGGCCAACGCGCGGGGAGAGGCGGTTTGCGTATTGGGCGCTCTTCCGCTTCCTCGCTCACTGAC
TCGCTGCGCTCGGTCGTTCGGCTGCGGCGAGCGGTATCAGCTCACTCAAAGGCGGTAATACGGTTATCCA
CAGAATCAGGGGATAACGCAGGAAAGAACATGTGAGCAAAAGGCCAGCAAAAGGCCAGGAACCGTAAAAA
GGCCGCGTTGCTGGCGTTTTTCCATAGGCTCCGCCCCCCTGACGAGCATCACAAAAATCGACGCTCAAGT
CAGAGGTGGCGAAACCCGACAGGACTATAAAGATACCAGGCGTTTCCCCCTGGAAGCTCCCTCGTGCGCT
CTCCTGTTCCGACCCTGCCGCTTACCGGATACCTGTCCGCCTTTCTCCCTTCGGGAAGCGTGGCGCTTTC
TCATAGCTCACGCTGTAGGTATCTCAGTTCGGTGTAGGTCGTTCGCTCCAAGCTGGGCTGTGTGCACGAA
CCCCCCGTTCAGCCCGACCGCTGCGCCTTATCCGGTAACTATCGTCTTGAGTCCAACCCGGTAAGACACG
ACTTATCGCCACTGGCAGCAGCCACTGGTAACAGGATTAGCAGAGCGAGGTATGTAGGCGGTGCTACAGA
GTTCTTGAAGTGGTGGCCTAACTACGGCTACACTAGAAGAACAGTATTTGGTATCTGCGCTCTGCTGAAG
CCAGTTACCTTCGGAAAAAGAGTTGGTAGCTCTTGATCCGGCAAACAAACCACCGCTGGTAGCGGTGGTT
TTTTTGTTTGCAAGCAGCAGATTACGCGCAGAAAAAAAGGATCTCAAGAAGATCCTTTGATCTTTTCTAC
GGGGTCTGACGCTCAGTGGAACGAAAACTCACGTTAAGGGATTTTGGTCATGAGATTATCAAAAAGGATC
TTCACCTAGATCCTTTTAAATTAAAAATGAAGTTTTAAATCAATCTAAAGTATATATGAGTAAACTTGGT
CTGACAGTTACCAATGCTTAATCAGTGAGGCACCTATCTCAGCGATCTGTCTATTTCGTTCATCCATAGT
TGCCTGACTCCCCGTCGTGTAGATAACTACGATACGGGAGGGCTTACCATCTGGCCCCAGTGCTGCAATG
ATACCGCGAGACCCACGCTCACCGGCTCCAGATTTATCAGCAATAAACCAGCCAGCCGGAAGGGCCGAGC
GCAGAAGTGGTCCTGCAACTTTATCCGCCTCCATCCAGTCTATTAATTGTTGCCGGGAAGCTAGAGTAAG
TAGTTCGCCAGTTAATAGTTTGCGCAACGTTGTTGCCATTGCTACAGGCATCGTGGTGTCACGCTCGTCG
TTTGGTATGGCTTCATTCAGCTCCGGTTCCCAACGATCAAGGCGAGTTACATGATCCCCCATGTTGTGCA
AAAAAGCGGTTAGCTCCTTCGGTCCTCCGATCGTTGTCAGAAGTAAGTTGGCCGCAGTGTTATCACTCAT
GGTTATGGCAGCACTGCATAATTCTCTTACTGTCATGCCATCCGTAAGATGCTTTTCTGTGACTGGTGAG
TACTCAACCAAGTCATTCTGAGAATAGTGTATGCGGCGACCGAGTTGCTCTTGCCCGGCGTCAATACGGG
ATAATACCGCGCCACATAGCAGAACTTTAAAAGTGCTCATCATTGGAAAACGTTCTTCGGGGCGAAAACT
CTCAAGGATCTTACCGCTGTTGAGATCCAGTTCGATGTAACCCACTCGTGCACCCAACTGATCTTCAGCA
TCTTTTACTTTCACCAGCGTTTCTGGGTGAGCAAAAACAGGAAGGCAAAATGCCGCAAAAAAGGGAATAA
GGGCGACACGGAAATGTTGAATACTCATACTCTTCCTTTTTCAATATTATTGAAGCATTTATCAGGGTTA
TTGTCTCATGAGCGGATACATATTTGAATGTATTTAGAAAAATAAACAAATAGGGGTTCCGCGCACATTT
CCCCGAAAAGTGCCACCTGACGTCGACGGATCGGGAGATCTCCCGATCCCCTATGGTGCACTCTCAGTAC
AATCTGCTCTGATGCCGCATAGTTAAGCCAGTATCTGCTCCCTGCTTGTGTGTTGGAGGTCGCTGAGTAG
TGCGCGAGCAAAATTTAAGCTACAACAAGGCAAGGCTTGACCGACAATTGCATGAAGAATCTGCTTAGGG
TTAGGCGTTTTGCGCTGCTTCGCGATGTACGGGCCAGATATACGCGTT
Features (pLannotate 1.2.2; 22 found; start..end, strand, type, name):
      1..380     +  enhancer       CMV enhancer: human cytomegalovirus immediate early enhancer
    381..584     +  promoter       CMV promoter: human cytomegalovirus (CMV) immediate early promoter
    580..613     +  LTR            5' LTR (truncated) (fragment): truncated 5' long terminal repeat (LTR) from HIV-1
    629..647     +  promoter       T7 promoter: promoter for bacteriophage T7 RNA polymerase
    685..1380    +  CDS            DDIT4: DDIT4_HUMAN - Also known as REDD1, RTP801. Experimental evidence at protein level: Swiss-Prot protein existence level 1. Regulates cell growth, proliferation and survival via inhibition of the activity of the mammalian target of rapamycin complex 1 (mTORC1). Inhibition of mTORC1 is mediated by a pathway that involves DDIT4/REDD1, AKT1, the TSC1-TSC2 complex and the GTPase RHEB. Plays an important role in responses to cellular energy levels and cellular stress, including responses to hypoxia and DNA damage. Regulates p53/TP53-mediated apoptosis in response to DNA damage via its effect on mTORC1
   1381..1408    +  CDS            3xHA (fragment): three tandem HA epitope tags
   1471..1489    -  promoter       SP6 promoter: promoter for bacteriophage SP6 RNA polymerase
   1515..1739    +  polyA_signal   bGH poly(A) signal: bovine growth hormone polyadenylation signal
   1743..1764    +  promoter       SV40 promoter (fragment): SV40 enhancer and early promoter
   1785..2213    +  rep_origin     f1 ori (sequence partly withheld): f1 bacteriophage origin of replication; arrow indicates direction of (+) strand synthesis
   2227..2556    +  promoter       SV40 promoter: SV40 enhancer and early promoter
   2623..3414    +  CDS            neo: KKA2_KLEPN - Also known as kan, nptII. Experimental evidence at protein level: Swiss-Prot protein existence level 1. Resistance to kanamycin, neomycin, paromomycin, ribostamycin, butirosin and gentamicin B. From Klebsiella pneumoniae.
   3438..3596    +  CDS            ble (fragment): BLE_KLEPN - Experimental evidence at protein level: Swiss-Prot protein existence level 1. Binding protein with a strong affinity to the bleomycin family of antibiotics. Binds to CL990; an antimitotic-antibiotic compound. From Klebsiella pneumoniae.
   3591..3712    +  polyA_signal   SV40 poly(A) signal: SV40 polyadenylation signal
   3785..3801    -  protein_bind   lac operator: The lac repressor binds to the lac operator to inhibit transcription in E. coli. This inhibition can be relieved by adding lactose or isopropyl-β-D-thiogalactopyranoside (IPTG). lac repressor encoded by lacI
   3809..3839    -  promoter       lac promoter: promoter for the E. coli lac operon
   3854..3875    -  protein_bind   CAP binding site: CAP binding activates transcription in the presence of cAMP. E. coli catabolite activator protein
   3888..3980    -  CDS            lacI (fragment): lac repressor; lacI; The lac repressor binds to the lac operator to inhibit transcription in E. coli. This inhibition can be relieved by adding lactose or isopropyl-β-D-thiogalactopyranoside (IPTG).
   4163..4751    -  rep_origin     ori: high-copy-number ColE1/pMB1/pBR322/pUC origin of replication
   4922..5782    -  CDS            AmpR: β-lactamase; bla; confers resistance to ampicillin, carbenicillin, and related antibiotics
   5783..5887    -  promoter       AmpR promoter: bla
   5946..5998    -  misc_feature   bom (fragment): basis of mobility region from pBR322
