[The description below was written by a language model from this plasmid's Addgene catalogue record and pLannotate feature annotations shown in this document.]
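Description:
pcDNA3-HA-REDD1 S103W is a mammalian expression plasmid built on the Invitrogen pcDNA3.1 backbone (the name suggests pcDNA3) that carries human REDD1 (gene symbol DDIT4) with a serine-to-tryptophan substitution at residue 103. The coding sequence sits downstream of the human cytomegalovirus immediate-early enhancer and promoter and is followed by the bovine growth hormone polyadenylation signal, an arrangement that gives strong constitutive expression in transfected mammalian cells. T7 and SP6 phage promoters flank the insert and can serve for in vitro transcription or as sequencing primer sites.

The catalogue entry lists an HA epitope tag at the N terminus of the insert. The automated annotation of the sequenced plasmid, however, places a short HA-type fragment immediately after the DDIT4 open reading frame and marks none upstream, so the tag position should be checked against the sequence. The cloning sites are not recorded.

For propagation in E. coli the plasmid has a high-copy ColE1/pUC-type origin and a β-lactamase gene conferring ampicillin resistance, and an f1 origin allows single-stranded DNA production. An SV40 early promoter drives a neomycin phosphotransferase gene terminated by the SV40 poly(A) signal, which permits G418 selection of stable mammalian lines. Other small annotated fragments (lac promoter/operator, ble, bom, a short LTR-like match) appear to be backbone remnants or chance matches.

REDD1 is a stress-responsive negative regulator of mTORC1 that acts through the TSC1–TSC2 complex. The associated publication is a structural and functional analysis of REDD1, so this point mutant was presumably made to test the contribution of residue 103 to that activity, although the record does not state its phenotype.
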