Addgene plasmid #99941: pcDNA3-HA-REDD1 S103W (#623)
Purpose: mammalian expression
Depositing lab: James Brugarolas. Depositing organization: University of Texas Southwestern Medical Center. Publication: Structural analysis and functional implications of the negative mTORC1 regulator REDD1. Vega-Rubin-de-Celis S, Abdallah Z, Kinch L, Grishin NV, Brugarolas J, Zhang X. Biochemistry. 2010 Mar 23;49(11):2491-501. doi: 10.1021/bi902135e. PubMed 20166753.
Backbone
  Vector backbone: pcDNA3.1
  Backbone manufacturer: Invitrogen
  Vector type: Mammalian Expression
Growth in bacteria
  Bacterial resistance: Ampicillin, 100 μg/mL
  Growth temperature: 37°C
  Growth strain: DH5alpha
  Copy number: Unknown
Gene/Insert
  Gene/Insert name: REDD1
  Species: H. sapiens (human)
  Mutation: S103W
  Entrez Gene: DDIT4 (a.k.a. Dig2, REDD-1, REDD1)
  Tag / fusion protein: HA (N terminal on insert)
  Cloning method: Restriction Enzyme; 5′ cloning site Unknown (unknown if destroyed); 3′ cloning site Unknown (unknown if destroyed)
Terms and licenses: Academic/Nonprofit Terms; Industry Terms: Not Available to Industry
How to cite: pcDNA3-HA-REDD1 S103W (#623) was a gift from James Brugarolas (Addgene plasmid # 99941 ; http://n2t.net/addgene:99941 ; RRID:Addgene_99941)
